>Addgene plasmid #121468 | pTJK511 | addgene full sequence | sequence record 238918 | Addgene NGS Result
ATGAAATTAGATAGAGATAGCTCAGGGTCTATTGATAAAAATGAATTTATGAGCATTCCTGGCGTTTCGT
CAAACCCTCTTGCTGGACGTATAATGGAGGTTTTCGATGCTGATAATAGTGGGGACGTGGATTTTCAAGA
GTTCATCACAGGATTATCCATTTTCAGTGGGCGTGGGTCCAAGGACGAAAAGTTAAGATTCGCCTTCAAA
ATCTACGACATTGACAAGGACGGTTTCATATCCAATGGTGAGTTGTTCATCGTGTTGAAGATTATGGTAG
GTTCTAATCTGGACGATGAACAGCTGCAACAGATAGTAGATAGGACGATAGTGGAAAACGCTAGCGACGG
CGACGGACGTTTAAGTTTCGAGGAGTTTAAGAATGCTATCGAAACCACAGAAGTGGCCAAGAGTCTGACA
TTGCAATACGATGTGTAAGACTAGGGGACACTTCATTCATTTATGGTATGCCAATATTTTTAAGAAAAGA
AGAATAATACGCGATATTGTTTTTTAAGGAAGGAACGCACACTCGCCCAGTTAGAGTGCTGATGATATAT
ACATATATATATGTATATGTAACAAACAATAAGAAGCTTATCGATACCGTCGACCTCGAGGGGGGGCCCG
GTACCAGCTTTTGTTCCCTTTAGTGAGGGTTAATTTCGAGCTTGGCGTAATCATGGTCATAGCTGTTTCC
TGTGTGAAATTGTTATCCGCTCACAATTCCACACAACATACGAGCCGGAAGCATAAAGTGTAAAGCCTGG
GGTGCCTAATGAGTGAGCTAACTCACATTAATTGCGTTGCGCTCACTGCCCGCTTTCCAGTCGGGAAACC
TGTCGTGCCAGCTGCATTAATGAATCGGCCAACGCGCGGGGAGAGGCGGTTTGCGTATTGGGCGCTCTTC
CGCTTCCTCGCTCACTGACTCGCTGCGCTCGGTCGTTCGGCTGCGGCGAGCGGTATCAGCTCACTCAAAG
GCGGTAATACGGTTATCCACAGAATCAGGGGATAACGCAGGAAAGAACATGTGAGCAAAAGGCCAGCAAA
AGGCCAGGAACCGTAAAAAGGCCGCGTTGCTGGCGTTTTTCCATAGGCTCCGCCCCCCTGACGAGCATCA
CAAAAATCGACGCTCAAGTCAGAGGTGGCGAAACCCGACAGGACTATAAAGATACCAGGCGTTTCCCCCT
GGAAGCTCCCTCGTGCGCTCTCCTGTTCCGACCCTGCCGCTTACCGGATACCTGTCCGCCTTTCTCCCTT
CGGGAAGCGTGGCGCTTTCTCATAGCTCACGCTGTAGGTATCTCAGTTCGGTGTAGGTCGTTCGCTCCAA
GCTGGGCTGTGTGCACGAACCCCCCGTTCAGCCCGACCGCTGCGCCTTATCCGGTAACTATCGTCTTGAG
TCCAACCCGGTAAGACACGACTTATCGCCACTGGCAGCAGCCACTGGTAACAGGATTAGCAGAGCGAGGT
ATGTAGGCGGTGCTACAGAGTTCTTGAAGTGGTGGCCTAACTACGGCTACACTAGAAGAACAGTATTTGG
TATCTGCGCTCTGCTGAAGCCAGTTACCTTCGGAAAAAGAGTTGGTAGCTCTTGATCCGGCAAACAAACC
ACCGCTGGTAGCGGTGGTTTTTTTGTTTGCAAGCAGCAGATTACGCGCAGAAAAAAAGGATCTCAAGAAG
ATCCTTTGATCTTTTCTACGGGGTCTGACGCTCAGTGGAACGAAAACTCACGTTAAGGGATTTTGGTCAT
GAGATTATCAAAAAGGATCTTCACCTAGATCCTTTTAAATTAAAAATGAAGTTTTAAATCAATCTAAAGT
ATATATGAGTAAACTTGGTCTGACAGTTACCAATGCTTAATCAGTGAGGCACCTATCTCAGCGATCTGTC
TATTTCGTTCATCCATAGTTGCCTGACTCCCCGTCGTGTAGATAACTACGATACGGGAGGGCTTACCATC
TGGCCCCAGTGCTGCAATGATACCGCGAGACCCACGCTCACCGGCTCCAGATTTATCAGCAATAAACCAG
CCAGCCGGAAGGGCCGAGCGCAGAAGTGGTCCTGCAACTTTATCCGCCTCCATCCAGTCTATTAATTGTT
GCCGGGAAGCTAGAGTAAGTAGTTCGCCAGTTAATAGTTTGCGCAACGTTGTTGCCATTGCTACAGGCAT
CGTGGTGTCACGCTCGTCGTTTGGTATGGCTTCATTCAGCTCCGGTTCCCAACGATCAAGGCGAGTTACA
TGATCCCCCATGTTGTGCAAAAAAGCGGTTAGCTCCTTCGGTCCTCCGATCGTTGTCAGAAGTAAGTTGG
CCGCAGTGTTATCACTCATGGTTATGGCAGCACTGCATAATTCTCTTACTGTCATGCCATCCGTAAGATG
CTTTTCTGTGACTGGTGAGTACTCAACCAAGTCATTCTGAGAATAGTGTATGCGGCGACCGAGTTGCTCT
TGCCCGGCGTCAATACGGGATAATACCGCGCCACATAGCAGAACTTTAAAAGTGCTCATCATTGGAAAAC
GTTCTTCGGGGCGAAAACTCTCAAGGATCTTACCGCTGTTGAGATCCAGTTCGATGTAACCCACTCGTGC
ACCCAACTGATCTTCAGCATCTTTTACTTTCACCAGCGTTTCTGGGTGAGCAAAAACAGGAAGGCAAAAT
GCCGCAAAAAAGGGAATAAGGGCGACACGGAAATGTTGAATACTCATACTCTTCCTTTTTCAATATTATT
GAAGCATTTATCAGGGTTATTGTCTCATGAGCGGATACATATTTGAATGTATTTAGAAAAATAAACAAAT
AGGGGTTCCGCGCACATTTCCCCGAAAAGTGCCACCTAATTCCACGGACTATAGACTATACTAGTATACT
CCGTCTACTGTACGATACACTTCCGCTCAGGTCCTTGTCCTTTAACGAGGCCTTACCACTCTTTTGTTAC
TCTATTGATCCAGCTCAGCAAAGGCAGTGTGATCTAAGATTCTATCTTCGCGATGTAGTAAAACTAGCTA
GACCGAGAAAGAGACTAGAAATGCAAAAGGCACTTCTACAATGGCTGCCATCATTATTATCCGATGTGAC
GCTGCAGCTTCTCAATGATATTCGAATACGCTTTGAGGAGATACAGCCTAATATCCGACAAACTGTTTTA
CAGATTTACGATCGTACTTGTTACCCATCATTGAATTTTGAACATCCGAACCTGGGAGTTTTCCCTGAAA
CAGATAGTATATTTGAACCTGTATAATAATATATAGTCTAGCGCTTTACGGAAGACAATGTATGTATTTC
GGTTCCTGGAGAAACTATTGCATCTATTGCATAGGTAATCTTGCACGTCGCATCCCCGGTTCATTTTCTG
CGTTTCCATCTTGCACTTCAATAGCATATCTTTGTTAACGAAGCATCTGTGCTTCATTTTGTAGAACAAA
AATGCAACGCGAGAGCGCTAATTTTTCAAACAAAGAATCTGAGCTGCATTTTTACAGAACAGAAATGCAA
CGCGAAAGCGCTATTTTACCAACGAAGAATCTGTGCTTCATTTTTGTAAAACAAAAATGCAACGCGAGAG
CGCTAATTTTTCAAACAAAGAATCTGAGCTGCATTTTTACAGAACAGAAATGCAACGCGAGAGCGCTATT
TTACCAACAAAGAATCTATACTTCTTTTTTGTTCTACAAAAATGCATCCCGAGAGCGCTATTTTTCTAAC
AAAGCATCTTAGATTACTTTTTTTCTCCTTTGTGCGCTCTATAATGCAGTCTCTTGATAACTTTTTGCAC
TGTAGGTCCGTTAAGGTTAGAAGAAGGCTACTTTGGTGTCTATTTTCTCTTCCATAAAAAAAGCCTGACT
CCACTTCCCGCGTTTACTGATTACTAGCGAAGCTGCGGGTGCATTTTTTCAAGATAAAGGCATCCCCGAT
TATATTCTATACCGATGTGGATTGCGCATACTTTGTGAACAGAAAGTGATAGCGTTGATGATTCTTCATT
GGTCAGAAAATTATGAACGGTTTCTTCTATTTTGTCTCTATATACTACGTATAGGAAATGTTTACATTTT
CGTATTGTTTTCGATTCACTCTATGAATAGTTCTTACTACAATTTTTTTGTCTAAAGAGTAATACTAGAG
ATAAACATAAAAAATGTAGAGGTCGAGTTTAGATGCAAGTTCAAGGAGCGAAAGGTGGATGGGTAGGTTA
TATAGGGATATAGCACAGAGATATATAGCAAAGAGATACTTTTGAGCAATGTTTGTGGAAGCGGTATTCG
CAATATTTTAGTAGCTCGTTACAGTCCGGTGCGTTTTTGGTTTTTTGAAAGTGCGTCTTCAGAGCGCTTT
TGGTTTTCAAAAGCGCTCTGAAGTTCCTATACTTTCTAGAGAATAGGAACTTCGGAATAGGAACTTCAAA
GCGTTTCCGAAAACGAGCGCTTCCGAAAATGCAACGCGAGCTGCGCACATACAGCTCACTGTTCACGTCG
CACCTATATCTGCGTGTTGCCTGTATATATATATACATGAGAAGAACGGCATAGTGCGTGTTTATGCTTA
AATGCGTACTTATATGCGTCTATTTATGTAGGATGAAAGGTAGTCTAGTACCTCCTGTGATATTATCCCA
TTCCATGCGGGGTATCGTATGCTTCCTTCAGCACTACCCTTTAGCTGTTCTATATGCTGCCACTCCTCAA
TTGGATTAGTCTCATCCTTCAATGCTATCATTTCCTTTGATATTGGATCATATGCATAGTACCGAGAAAC
TAGTGCGAAGTAGTGATCAGGTATTGCTGTTATCTGATGAGTATACGTTGTCCTGGCCACGGCAGAAGCA
CGCTTATCGCTCCAATTTCCCACAACATTAGTCAACTCCGTTAGGCCCTTCATTGAAAGAAATGAGGTCA
TCAAATGTCTTCCAATGTGAGATTTTGGGCCATTTTTTATAGCAAAGATTGAATAAGGCGCATTTTTCTT
CAAAGCTTTATTGTACGATCTGACTAAGTTATCTTTTAATAATTGGTATTCCTGTTTATTGCTTGAAGAA
TTGCCGGTCCTATTTACTCGTTTTAGGACTGGTTCAGAATTCTAAGAAACCATTATTATCATGACATTAA
CCTATAAAAATAGGCGTATCACGAGGCCCTTTCGTCTCGCGCGTTTCGGTGATGACGGTGAAAACCTCTG
ACACATGCAGCTCCCGGAGACGGTCACAGCTTGTCTGTAAGCGGATGCCGGGAGCAGACAAGCCCGTCAG
GGCGCGTCAGCGGGTGTTGGCGGGTGTCGGGGCTGGCTTAACTATGCGGCATCAGAGCAGATTGTACTGA
GAGTGCACCATAAATTCCCGTTTTAAGAGCTTGGTGAGCGCTAGGAGTCACTGCCAGGTATCGTTTGAAC
ACGGCATTAGTCAGGGAAGTCATAACACAGTCCTTTCCCGCAATTTTCTTTTTCTATTACTCTTGGCCTC
CTCTAGTACACTCTATATTTTTTTATGCCTCGGTAATGATTTTCATTTTTTTTTTTCCACCTAGCGGATG
ACTCTTTTTTTTTCTTAGCGATTGGCATTATCACATAATGAATTATACATTATATAAAGTAATGTGATTT
CTTCGAAGAATATACTAAAAAATGAGCAGGCAAGATAAACGAAGGCAAAGATGACAGAGCAGAAAGCCCT
AGTAAAGCGTATTACAAATGAAACCAAGATTCAGATTGCGATCTCTTTAAAGGGTGGTCCCCTAGCGATA
GAGCACTCGATCTTCCCAGAAAAAGAGGCAGAAGCAGTAGCAGAACAGGCCACACAATCGCAAGTGATTA
ACGTCCACACAGGTATAGGGTTTCTGGACCATATGATACATGCTCTGGCCAAGCATTCCGGCTGGTCGCT
AATCGTTGAGTGCATTGGTGACTTACACATAGACGACCATCACACCACTGAAGACTGCGGGATTGCTCTC
GGTCAAGCTTTTAAAGAGGCCCTAGGGGCCGTGCGTGGAGTAAAAAGGTTTGGATCAGGATTTGCGCCTT
TGGATGAGGCACTTTCCAGAGCGGTGGTAGATCTTTCGAACAGGCCGTACGCAGTTGTCGAACTTGGTTT
GCAAAGGGAGAAAGTAGGAGATCTCTCTTGCGAGATGATCCCGCATTTTCTTGAAAGCTTTGCAGAGGCT
AGCAGAATTACCCTCCACGTTGATTGTCTGCGAGGCAAGAATGATCATCACCGTAGTGAGAGTGCGTTCA
AGGCTCTTGCGGTTGCCATAAGAGAAGCCACCTCGCCCAATGGTACCAACGATGTTCCCTCCACCAAAGG
TGTTCTTATGTAGTGACACCGATTATTTAAAGCTGCAGCATACGATATATATACATGTGTATATATGTAT
ACCTATGAATGTCAGTAAGTATGTATACGAACAGTATGATACTGAAGATGACAAGGTAATGCATCATTCT
ATACGTGTCATTCTGAACGAGGCGCGCTTTCCTTTTTTCTTTTTGCTTTTTCTTTTTTTTTCTCTTGAAC
TCGACGGATCTATGCGGTGTGAAATACCGCACAGATGCGTAAGGAGAAAATACCGCATCAGGAAATTGTA
AGCGTTAATATTTTGTTAAAATTCGCGTTAAATTTTTGTTAAATCAGCTCATTTTTTAACCAATAGGCCG
AAATCGGCAAAATCCCTTATAAATCAAAAGAATAGACCGAGATAGGGT
[37 nt withheld, positions 6699-6735]
AAAGAACGTGGACTCCAACGTCAAAGG
[49 nt withheld, positions 6763-6811]
T
[91 nt withheld, positions 6813-6903]
G
[124 nt withheld, positions 6905-7028]
CCATTCGCCATTCAGGCTGCGCAACTGTTGGGAAGGGCGATCGGTGCGGGCCTCTTCGCTATTACGCCAG
CTGGCGAAAGGGGGATGTGCTGCAAGGCGATTAAGTTGGGTAACGCCAGGGTTTTCCCAGTCACGACGTT
GTAAAACGACGGCCAGTGAATTGTAATACGACTCACTATAGGGCGAATTGGAGCTCCACCGCGGTGGCGG
CCGCTCTAGAACTAGTGGATCCACGCTATGAAAAAGGAAAACAAATGACTCTTATAATTTGTTTCCCTCG
ACTTCTCTATTTAAATCCAAGATTTTAACTAATAAACTATTTAATAATAAAACAATTAACTCTTTATATG
GAAGCCTTGGAAATTAGCCGCCAAAATGGGATATACATTCCGTGCGAAGTGACCGCGTGGAAGGCCGGGT
ATCATCTTAAAAATCACTAGTTTCTTTTTTAGCGGAATGCAATAAAGGTGCTTTGTGCTGGTGTGGTTTA
CACGGAACATCTAGTAGCTAAAACTTGGTAACTCAATGGTGATCAGAATCCATAGAAGCATTTTTATTTC
TTAAAATGGGTGCTGCTCCTTCCAAAATTGTGGATGGTCTTTTAGAAGATACAAATTGTATGTACACTTC
GGAGTGAGGAAAAGAAAGAAAGGGGAAATTAACCGATTTTACTAACACTGACACTTTGAACAGTTGATAG
AGATGAAATTGAAAGGTTAAGGAAGAGATTC
Features (pLannotate 1.2.2; 22 found; start..end, strand, type, name):
    594..635     +  misc_feature   MCS (fragment): pBluescript multiple cloning site
    647..665     -  promoter       T3 promoter: promoter for bacteriophage T3 RNA polymerase
    710..726     -  protein_bind   lac operator: The lac repressor binds to the lac operator to inhibit transcription in E. coli. This inhibition can be relieved by adding lactose or isopropyl-β-D-thiogalactopyranoside (IPTG). lac repressor encoded by lacI
    734..764     -  promoter       lac promoter: promoter for the E. coli lac operon
    779..800     -  protein_bind   CAP binding site: CAP binding activates transcription in the presence of cAMP. E. coli catabolite activator protein
    813..905     -  CDS            lacI (fragment): lac repressor; lacI; The lac repressor binds to the lac operator to inhibit transcription in E. coli. This inhibition can be relieved by adding lactose or isopropyl-β-D-thiogalactopyranoside (IPTG).
   1088..1676    -  rep_origin     ori: high-copy-number ColE1/pMB1/pBR322/pUC origin of replication
   1847..2707    -  CDS            AmpR: β-lactamase; bla; confers resistance to ampicillin, carbenicillin, and related antibiotics
   2708..2812    -  promoter       AmpR promoter: bla
   2839..3243    +  CDS            RAF1 (fragment): RAF_YEAST - Experimental evidence at transcript level: Swiss-Prot protein existence level 2. Antagonizes transcriptional repression of recombinase FLP by REP1-REP2. May play a role in plasmid partitioning. From Saccharomyces cerevisiae (strain ATCC 204508 / S288c) (Baker's yeast).
   3397..4739    -  rep_origin     2μ ori: yeast 2μ plasmid origin of replication
   5146..5181    +  CDS            rop (fragment): Rop protein, which maintains plasmids at low copy number; rop
   5283..5332    +  misc_feature   bom (fragment): basis of mobility region from pBR322
   5333..5413    -  CDS            MRM1 (fragment): MRM1_YEAST - Also known as PET56 From Saccharomyces cerevisiae (strain ATCC 204508 / S288c) (Baker's yeast).
   5463..5650    +  promoter       HIS3 promoter: S. cerevisiae HIS3
   5651..6313    +  CDS            HIS3: imidazoleglycerol-phosphate dehydratase, required for histidine biosynthesis; S. cerevisiae HIS3; yeast auxotrophic marker
   6521..6572    +  misc_feature   bom (fragment): basis of mobility region from pBR322
   6600..7028    -  rep_origin     f1 ori (sequence partly withheld): f1 bacteriophage origin of replication; arrow indicates direction of (+) strand synthesis
   7032..7189    -  CDS            lacZα (fragment): LacZα fragment of β-galactosidase; lacZ fragment
   7192..7210    +  promoter       T7 promoter: promoter for bacteriophage T7 RNA polymerase
   7219..7260    +  misc_feature   MCS (fragment): pBluescript multiple cloning site
   7724..435     +  CDS            CNB1 (fragment) (across the origin): CANB_YEAST - Also known as YCN2, YCNB. Experimental evidence at protein level: Swiss-Prot protein existence level 1. Regulatory subunit of calcineurin, a calcium-dependent, calmodulin stimulated protein phosphatase. Confers calcium sensitivity. From Saccharomyces cerevisiae (strain ATCC 204508 / S288c) (Baker's yeast).
