[The description below was written by a language model from this plasmid's Addgene catalogue record and pLannotate feature annotations shown in this document.]
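Description:
pTJK511 is a high-copy yeast episomal shuttle plasmid built on the pYO323 backbone, carrying a mutant allele of the Saccharomyces cerevisiae CNB1 gene, which encodes the calcium-binding regulatory subunit of the phosphatase calcineurin. In yeast it is maintained by the 2μ plasmid origin of replication and selected through the HIS3 auxotrophic marker, expressed from its own promoter, which restores histidine prototrophy in his3 strains. In E. coli it replicates from a high-copy ColE1/pUC-type origin and is selected with ampicillin through the β-lactamase gene. The backbone also retains pBluescript-derived elements: an f1 origin, a lacZα fragment with the lac promoter and operator, and T7 and T3 promoters flanking the split multiple cloning site. Short fragments of rop, bom, lacI and neighbouring yeast genes are annotated as well, and appear to be remnants of vector construction.

The insert, CNB1mutEF4, was cloned between BamHI and XhoI sites, both preserved, and is recorded as being driven by the endogenous CNB1 genomic promoter region rather than a heterologous promoter. It carries an aspartic acid to alanine substitution at residue 144, and the allele name indicates that this change targets the fourth EF-hand calcium-binding motif. The feature table annotates the CNB1 coding sequence as a fragment spanning the numbering origin of the circular sequence, between the two halves of the polylinker. The promoter region itself is not annotated separately. No epitope tag or reporter is recorded. The construct is suited to overexpressing this EF-hand mutant in yeast, for example in cnb1 mutant backgrounds, to assess how individual calcium-binding domains of the regulatory subunit contribute to calcineurin signaling.
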