Addgene plasmid #121468: pTJK511
Purpose: 2µm HIS3 CNB1mutEF4
Depositing lab: Tami Kingsbury. Depositing organization: University of Maryland, Baltimore. Publication: Calcineurin Regulatory Subunit Calcium-Binding Domains Differentially Contribute to Calcineurin Signaling in Saccharomyces cerevisiae. Connolly S, Quasi-Woode D, Waldron L, Eberly C, Waters K, Muller EM, Kingsbury TJ. Genetics. 2018 Jul;209(3):801-813. doi: 10.1534/genetics.118.300911. Epub 2018 May 7. PubMed 29735720.
Backbone
  Vector backbone: pYO323
  Vector type: Yeast high copy 2 micron vector
  Selectable markers: HIS3
Growth in bacteria
  Bacterial resistance: Ampicillin, 100 μg/mL
  Growth temperature: 37°C
  Growth strain: DH5alpha
  Copy number: Unknown
Gene/Insert
  Gene/Insert name: CNB1mutEF4
  Species: S. cerevisiae (budding yeast)
  Mutation: Changed aspartic acid 144 to alanine
  GenBank ID: NM_001179756
  Entrez Gene: CNB1 (a.k.a. YKL190W, CRV1, YCN2)
  Promoter: Endogenous genomic promoter region
  Cloning method: Restriction Enzyme; 5′ cloning site BamH1 (not destroyed); 3′ cloning site Xho1 (not destroyed)
  Sequencing primers: 5′ unknown
Terms and licenses: Academic/Nonprofit Terms; Industry Terms: Not Available to Industry
How to cite: pTJK511 was a gift from Tami Kingsbury (Addgene plasmid # 121468 ; http://n2t.net/addgene:121468 ; RRID:Addgene_121468)
